>Addgene plasmid #171101 | pX458-Ef1a-Cas9-H2B-mCherry (dual gRNA: Olig2 x2) | addgene full sequence | sequence record 336130 | Addgene NGS Result
TTTTTTGTTTTAGAGCTAGAAATAGCAAGTTAAAATAAGGCTAGTCCGTTTTTAGCGCGTGCGCCAATTC
TGCAGACAAATGGCTCTACAGGTACCAGTAATTCATACAAAAGGACTCGCCCCTGCCTTGGGGAATCCCA
GGGACCGTCGTTAAACTCCCACTAACGTAGAACCCAGAGATCGCTGCGTTCCCGCCCCCTCACCCGCCCG
CTCTCGTCATCACTGAGGTGGAGAAGAGCATGCGTGAGGCTCCGGTGCCCGTCAGTGGGCAGAGCGCACA
TCGCCCACAGTCCCCGAGAAGTTGGGGGGAGGGGTCGGCAATTGAACCGGTGCCTAGAGAAGGTGGCGCG
GGGTAAACTGGGAAAGTGATGTCGTGTACTGGCTCCGCCTTTTTCCCGAGGGTGGGGGAGAACCGTATAT
AAGTGCAGTAGTCGCCGTGAACGTTCTTTTTCGCAACGGGTTTGCCGCCAGAACACAGGTAAGTGCCGTG
TGTGGTTCCCGCGGGCCTGGCCTCTTTACGGGTTATGGCCCTTGCGTGCCTTGAATTACTTCCACGCCCC
TGGCTGCAGTACGTGATTCTTGATCCCGAGCTTCGGGTTGGAAGTGGGTGGGAGAGTTCGAGGCCTTGCG
CTTAAGGAGCCCCTTCGCCTCGTGCTTGAGTTGAGGCCTGGCTTGGGCGCTGGGGCCGCCGCGTGCGAAT
CTGGTGGCACCTTCGCGCCTGTCTCGCTGCTTTCGATAAGTCTCTAGCCATTTAAAATTTTTGATGACCT
GCTGCGACGCTTTTTTTCTGGCAAGATAGTCTTGTAAATGCGGGCCAAGATCTGCACACTGGTATTTCGG
TTTTTGGGGCCGCGGGCGGCGACGGGGCCCGTGCGTCCCAGCGCACATGTTCGGCGAGGCGGGGCCTGCG
AGCGCGGCCACCGAGAATCGGACGGGGGTAGTCTCAAGCTGGCCGGCCTGCTCTGGTGCCTGGCCTCGCG
CCGCCGTGTATCGCCCCGCCCTGGGCGGCAAGGCTGGCCCGGTCGGCACCAGTTGCGTGAGCGGAAAGAT
GGCCGCTTCCCGGCCCTGCTGCAGGGAGCTCAAAATGGAGGACGCGGCGCTCGGGAGAGCGGGCGGGTGA
GTCACCCACACAAAGGAAAAGGGCCTTTCCGTCCTCAGCCGTCGCTTCATGTGACTCCACGGAGTACCGG
GCGCCGTCCAGGCACCTCGATTAGTTCTCGAGCTTTTGGAGTACGTCGTCTTTAGGTTGGGGGGAGGGGT
TTTATGCGATGGAGTTTCCCCACACTGAGTGGGTGGAGACTGAAGTTAGGCCAGCTTGGCACTTGATGTA
ATTCTCCTTGGAATTTGCCCTTTTTGAGTTTGGATCTTGGTTCATTCTCAAGCCTCAGACAGTGGTTCAA
AGTTTTTTTCTTCCATTTCAGGTGTCGTGACCGGTGCCACCATGGACTATAAGGACCACGACGGAGACTA
CAAGGATCATGATATTGATTACAAAGACGATGACGATAAGATGGCCCCAAAGAAGAAGCGGAAGGTCGGT
ATCCACGGAGTCCCAGCAGCCGACAAGAAGTACAGCATCGGCCTGGACATCGGCACCAACTCTGTGGGCT
GGGCCGTGATCACCGACGAGTACAAGGTGCCCAGCAAGAAATTCAAGGTGCTGGGCAACACCGACCGGCA
CAGCATCAAGAAGAACCTGATCGGAGCCCTGCTGTTCGACAGCGGCGAAACAGCCGAGGCCACCCGGCTG
AAGAGAACCGCCAGAAGAAGATACACCAGACGGAAGAACCGGATCTGCTATCTGCAAGAGATCTTCAGCA
ACGAGATGGCCAAGGTGGACGACAGCTTCTTCCACAGACTGGAAGAGTCCTTCCTGGTGGAAGAGGATAA
GAAGCACGAGCGGCACCCCATCTTCGGCAACATCGTGGACGAGGTGGCCTACCACGAGAAGTACCCCACC
ATCTACCACCTGAGAAAGAAACTGGTGGACAGCACCGACAAGGCCGACCTGCGGCTGATCTATCTGGCCC
TGGCCCACATGATCAAGTTCCGGGGCCACTTCCTGATCGAGGGCGACCTGAACCCCGACAACAGCGACGT
GGACAAGCTGTTCATCCAGCTGGTGCAGACCTACAACCAGCTGTTCGAGGAAAACCCCATCAACGCCAGC
GGCGTGGACGCCAAGGCCATCCTGTCTGCCAGACTGAGCAAGAGCAGACGGCTGGAAAATCTGATCGCCC
AGCTGCCCGGCGAGAAGAAGAATGGCCTGTTCGGAAACCTGATTGCCCTGAGCCTGGGCCTGACCCCCAA
CTTCAAGAGCAACTTCGACCTGGCCGAGGATGCCAAACTGCAGCTGAGCAAGGACACCTACGACGACGAC
CTGGACAACCTGCTGGCCCAGATCGGCGACCAGTACGCCGACCTGTTTCTGGCCGCCAAGAACCTGTCCG
ACGCCATCCTGCTGAGCGACATCCTGAGAGTGAACACCGAGATCACCAAGGCCCCCCTGAGCGCCTCTAT
GATCAAGAGATACGACGAGCACCACCAGGACCTGACCCTGCTGAAAGCTCTCGTGCGGCAGCAGCTGCCT
GAGAAGTACAAAGAGATTTTCTTCGACCAGAGCAAGAACGGCTACGCCGGCTACATTGACGGCGGAGCCA
GCCAGGAAGAGTTCTACAAGTTCATCAAGCCCATCCTGGAAAAGATGGACGGCACCGAGGAACTGCTCGT
GAAGCTGAACAGAGAGGACCTGCTGCGGAAGCAGCGGACCTTCGACAACGGCAGCATCCCCCACCAGATC
CACCTGGGAGAGCTGCACGCCATTCTGCGGCGGCAGGAAGATTTTTACCCATTCCTGAAGGACAACCGGG
AAAAGATCGAGAAGATCCTGACCTTCCGCATCCCCTACTACGTGGGCCCTCTGGCCAGGGGAAACAGCAG
ATTCGCCTGGATGACCAGAAAGAGCGAGGAAACCATCACCCCCTGGAACTTCGAGGAAGTGGTGGACAAG
GGCGCTTCCGCCCAGAGCTTCATCGAGCGGATGACCAACTTCGATAAGAACCTGCCCAACGAGAAGGTGC
TGCCCAAGCACAGCCTGCTGTACGAGTACTTCACCGTGTATAACGAGCTGACCAAAGTGAAATACGTGAC
CGAGGGAATGAGAAAGCCCGCCTTCCTGAGCGGCGAGCAGAAAAAGGCCATCGTGGACCTGCTGTTCAAG
ACCAACCGGAAAGTGACCGTGAAGCAGCTGAAAGAGGACTACTTCAAGAAAATCGAGTGCTTCGACTCCG
TGGAAATCTCCGGCGTGGAAGATCGGTTCAACGCCTCCCTGGGCACATACCACGATCTGCTGAAAATTAT
CAAGGACAAGGACTTCCTGGACAATGAGGAAAACGAGGACATTCTGGAAGATATCGTGCTGACCCTGACA
CTGTTTGAGGACAGAGAGATGATCGAGGAACGGCTGAAAACCTATGCCCACCTGTTCGACGACAAAGTGA
TGAAGCAGCTGAAGCGGCGGAGATACACCGGCTGGGGCAGGCTGAGCCGGAAGCTGATCAACGGCATCCG
GGACAAGCAGTCCGGCAAGACAATCCTGGATTTCCTGAAGTCCGACGGCTTCGCCAACAGAAACTTCATG
CAGCTGATCCACGACGACAGCCTGACCTTTAAAGAGGACATCCAGAAAGCCCAGGTGTCCGGCCAGGGCG
ATAGCCTGCACGAGCACATTGCCAATCTGGCCGGCAGCCCCGCCATTAAGAAGGGCATCCTGCAGACAGT
GAAGGTGGTGGACGAGCTCGTGAAAGTGATGGGCCGGCACAAGCCCGAGAACATCGTGATCGAAATGGCC
AGAGAGAACCAGACCACCCAGAAGGGACAGAAGAACAGCCGCGAGAGAATGAAGCGGATCGAAGAGGGCA
TCAAAGAGCTGGGCAGCCAGATCCTGAAAGAACACCCCGTGGAAAACACCCAGCTGCAGAACGAGAAGCT
GTACCTGTACTACCTGCAGAATGGGCGGGATATGTACGTGGACCAGGAACTGGACATCAACCGGCTGTCC
GACTACGATGTGGACCATATCGTGCCTCAGAGCTTTCTGAAGGACGACTCCATCGACAACAAGGTGCTGA
CCAGAAGCGACAAGAACCGGGGCAAGAGCGACAACGTGCCCTCCGAAGAGGTCGTGAAGAAGATGAAGAA
CTACTGGCGGCAGCTGCTGAACGCCAAGCTGATTACCCAGAGAAAGTTCGACAATCTGACCAAGGCCGAG
AGAGGCGGCCTGAGCGAACTGGATAAGGCCGGCTTCATCAAGAGACAGCTGGTGGAAACCCGGCAGATCA
CAAAGCACGTGGCACAGATCCTGGACTCCCGGATGAACACTAAGTACGACGAGAATGACAAGCTGATCCG
GGAAGTGAAAGTGATCACCCTGAAGTCCAAGCTGGTGTCCGATTTCCGGAAGGATTTCCAGTTTTACAAA
GTGCGCGAGATCAACAACTACCACCACGCCCACGACGCCTACCTGAACGCCGTCGTGGGAACCGCCCTGA
TCAAAAAGTACCCTAAGCTGGAAAGCGAGTTCGTGTACGGCGACTACAAGGTGTACGACGTGCGGAAGAT
GATCGCCAAGAGCGAGCAGGAAATCGGCAAGGCTACCGCCAAGTACTTCTTCTACAGCAACATCATGAAC
TTTTTCAAGACCGAGATTACCCTGGCCAACGGCGAGATCCGGAAGCGGCCTCTGATCGAGACAAACGGCG
AAACCGGGGAGATCGTGTGGGATAAGGGCCGGGATTTTGCCACCGTGCGGAAAGTGCTGAGCATGCCCCA
AGTGAATATCGTGAAAAAGACCGAGGTGCAGACAGGCGGCTTCAGCAAAGAGTCTATCCTGCCCAAGAGG
AACAGCGATAAGCTGATCGCCAGAAAGAAGGACTGGGACCCTAAGAAGTACGGCGGCTTCGACAGCCCCA
CCGTGGCCTATTCTGTGCTGGTGGTGGCCAAAGTGGAAAAGGGCAAGTCCAAGAAACTGAAGAGTGTGAA
AGAGCTGCTGGGGATCACCATCATGGAAAGAAGCAGCTTCGAGAAGAATCCCATCGACTTTCTGGAAGCC
AAGGGCTACAAAGAAGTGAAAAAGGACCTGATCATCAAGCTGCCTAAGTACTCCCTGTTCGAGCTGGAAA
ACGGCCGGAAGAGAATGCTGGCCTCTGCCGGCGAACTGCAGAAGGGAAACGAACTGGCCCTGCCCTCCAA
ATATGTGAACTTCCTGTACCTGGCCAGCCACTATGAGAAGCTGAAGGGCTCCCCCGAGGATAATGAGCAG
AAACAGCTGTTTGTGGAACAGCACAAGCACTACCTGGACGAGATCATCGAGCAGATCAGCGAGTTCTCCA
AGAGAGTGATCCTGGCCGACGCTAATCTGGACAAAGTGCTGTCCGCCTACAACAAGCACCGGGATAAGCC
CATCAGAGAGCAGGCCGAGAATATCATCCACCTGTTTACCCTGACCAATCTGGGAGCCCCTGCCGCCTTC
AAGTACTTTGACACCACCATCGACCGGAAGAGGTACACCAGCACCAAAGAGGTGCTGGACGCCACCCTGA
TCCACCAGAGCATCACCGGCCTGTACGAGACACGGATCGACCTGTCTCAGCTGGGAGGCGACAAAAGGCC
GGCGGCCACGAAAAAGGCCGGCCAGGCAAAAAAGAAAAAGGAATTCGGCAGTGGAGAGGGCAGAGGAAGT
CTGCTAACATGCGGTGACGTCGAGGAGAATCCTGGCCCAATGCCTGAACCCTCTAAGTCTGCTCCAGCCC
CTAAAAAGGGTTCTAAGAAGGCTATCACTAAGGCGCAGAAGAAGGATGGTAAGAAGCGTAAGCGCAGCCG
CAAGGAGAGCTATTCTATCTATGTGTACAAGGTTCTGAAGCAGGTCCACCCCGACACCGGCATCTCATCC
AAGGCCATGGGGATCATGAACTCCTTCGTCAACGACATCTTCGAGCGCATCGCGGGCGAGGCTTCTCGCC
TGGCTCACTACAATAAGCGCTCGACCATCACCTCCAGGGAGATTCAGACGGCTGTGCGCCTGCTGCTGCC
TGGGGAGCTGGCTAAGCATGCTGTGTCCGAGGGCACTAAGGCAGTTACCAAGTACACTAGCTCTAAGGAT
CCACCGGTCGCCACCATGGTGAGCAAGGGCGAGGAGGATAACATGGCCATCATCAAGGAGTTCATGCGCT
TCAAGGTGCACATGGAGGGCTCCGTGAACGGCCACGAGTTCGAGATCGAGGGCGAGGGCGAGGGCCGCCC
CTACGAGGGCACCCAGACCGCCAAGCTGAAGGTGACCAAGGGTGGCCCCCTGCCCTTCGCCTGGGACATC
CTGTCCCCTCAGTTCATGTACGGCTCCAAGGCCTACGTGAAGCACCCCGCCGACATCCCCGACTACTTGA
AGCTGTCCTTCCCCGAGGGCTTCAAGTGGGAGCGCGTGATGAACTTCGAGGACGGCGGCGTGGTGACCGT
GACCCAGGACTCCTCCCTGCAGGACGGCGAGTTCATCTACAAGGTGAAGCTGCGCGGCACCAACTTCCCC
TCCGACGGCCCCGTAATGCAGAAGAAAACCATGGGCTGGGAGGCCTCCTCCGAGCGGATGTACCCCGAGG
ACGGCGCCCTGAAGGGCGAGATCAAGCAGAGGCTGAAGCTGAAGGACGGCGGCCACTACGACGCTGAGGT
CAAGACCACCTACAAGGCCAAGAAGCCCGTGCAGCTGCCCGGCGCCTACAACGTCAACATCAAGTTGGAC
ATCACCTCCCACAACGAGGACTACACCATCGTGGAACAGTACGAACGCGCCGAGGGCCGCCACTCCACCG
GCGGCATGGACGAGCTGTACAAGGAATTCTAACTAGAGCTCGCTGATCAGCCTCGACTGTGCCTTCTAGT
TGCCAGCCATCTGTTGTTTGCCCCTCCCCCGTGCCTTCCTTGACCCTGGAAGGTGCCACTCCCACTGTCC
TTTCCTAATAAAATGAGGAAATTGCATCGCATTGTCTGAGTAGGTGTCATTCTATTCTGGGGGGTGGGGT
GGGGCAGGACAGCAAGGGGGAGGATTGGGAAGAGAATAGCAGGCATGCTGGGGAGCGGCCGCAGGAACCC
CTAGTGATGGAGTTGGCCACTCCCTCTCTGCGCGCTCGCTCGCTCACTGAGGCCGGGCGACCAAAGGTCG
CCCGACGCCCGGGCTTTGCCCGGGCGGCCTCAGTGAGCGAGCGAGCGCGCAGCTGCCTGCAGGGGCGCCT
GATGCGGTATTTTCTCCTTACGCATCTGTGCGGTATTTCACACCGCATA
[95 nt withheld, positions 7330-7424]
T
[46 nt withheld, positions 7426-7471]
C
[141 nt withheld, positions 7473-7613]
CCTTTGACGTTGGAGTCCACGTTCTTT
[37 nt withheld, positions 7641-7677]
ACTCTATCTCGGGCTATTCTTTTGATTTATAAGGGATTTTGCCGATTTCGGTCTATTGGTTAAAAAATGA
GCTGATTTAACAAAAATTTAACGCGAATTTTAACAAAATATTAACGTTTACAATTTTATGGTGCACTCTC
AGTACAATCTGCTCTGATGCCGCATAGTTAAGCCAGCCCCGACACCCGCCAACACCCGCTGACGCGCCCT
GACGGGCTTGTCTGCTCCCGGCATCCGCTTACAGACAAGCTGTGACCGTCTCCGGGAGCTGCATGTGTCA
GAGGTTTTCACCGTCATCACCGAAACGCGCGAGACGAAAGGGCCTCGTGATACGCCTATTTTTATAGGTT
AATGTCATGATAATAATGGTTTCTTAGACGTCAGGTGGCACTTTTCGGGGAAATGTGCGCGGAACCCCTA
TTTGTTTATTTTTCTAAATACATTCAAATATGTATCCGCTCATGAGACAATAACCCTGATAAATGCTTCA
ATAATATTGAAAAAGGAAGAGTATGAGTATTCAACATTTCCGTGTCGCCCTTATTCCCTTTTTTGCGGCA
TTTTGCCTTCCTGTTTTTGCTCACCCAGAAACGCTGGTGAAAGTAAAAGATGCTGAAGATCAGTTGGGTG
CACGAGTGGGTTACATCGAACTGGATCTCAACAGCGGTAAGATCCTTGAGAGTTTTCGCCCCGAAGAACG
TTTTCCAATGATGAGCACTTTTAAAGTTCTGCTATGTGGCGCGGTATTATCCCGTATTGACGCCGGGCAA
GAGCAACTCGGTCGCCGCATACACTATTCTCAGAATGACTTGGTTGAGTACTCACCAGTCACAGAAAAGC
ATCTTACGGATGGCATGACAGTAAGAGAATTATGCAGTGCTGCCATAACCATGAGTGATAACACTGCGGC
CAACTTACTTCTGACAACGATCGGAGGACCGAAGGAGCTAACCGCTTTTTTGCACAACATGGGGGATCAT
GTAACTCGCCTTGATCGTTGGGAACCGGAGCTGAATGAAGCCATACCAAACGACGAGCGTGACACCACGA
TGCCTGTAGCAATGGCAACAACGTTGCGCAAACTATTAACTGGCGAACTACTTACTCTAGCTTCCCGGCA
ACAATTAATAGACTGGATGGAGGCGGATAAAGTTGCAGGACCACTTCTGCGCTCGGCCCTTCCGGCTGGC
TGGTTTATTGCTGATAAATCTGGAGCCGGTGAGCGTGGAAGCCGCGGTATCATTGCAGCACTGGGGCCAG
ATGGTAAGCCCTCCCGTATCGTAGTTATCTACACGACGGGGAGTCAGGCAACTATGGATGAACGAAATAG
ACAGATCGCTGAGATAGGTGCCTCACTGATTAAGCATTGGTAACTGTCAGACCAAGTTTACTCATATATA
CTTTAGATTGATTTAAAACTTCATTTTTAATTTAAAAGGATCTAGGTGAAGATCCTTTTTGATAATCTCA
TGACCAAAATCCCTTAACGTGAGTTTTCGTTCCACTGAGCGTCAGACCCCGTAGAAAAGATCAAAGGATC
TTCTTGAGATCCTTTTTTTCTGCGCGTAATCTGCTGCTTGCAAACAAAAAAACCACCGCTACCAGCGGTG
GTTTGTTTGCCGGATCAAGAGCTACCAACTCTTTTTCCGAAGGTAACTGGCTTCAGCAGAGCGCAGATAC
CAAATACTGTTCTTCTAGTGTAGCCGTAGTTAGGCCACCACTTCAAGAACTCTGTAGCACCGCCTACATA
CCTCGCTCTGCTAATCCTGTTACCAGTGGCTGCTGCCAGTGGCGATAAGTCGTGTCTTACCGGGTTGGAC
TCAAGACGATAGTTACCGGATAAGGCGCAGCGGTCGGGCTGAACGGGGGGTTCGTGCACACAGCCCAGCT
TGGAGCGAACGACCTACACCGAACTGAGATACCTACAGCGTGAGCTATGAGAAAGCGCCACGCTTCCCGA
AGGGAGAAAGGCGGACAGGTATCCGGTAAGCGGCAGGGTCGGAACAGGAGAGCGCACGAGGGAGCTTCCA
GGGGGAAACGCCTGGTATCTTTATAGTCCTGTCGGGTTTCGCCACCTCTGACTTGAGCGTCGATTTTTGT
GATGCTCGTCAGGGGGGCGGAGCCTATGGAAAAACGCCAGCAACGCGGCCTTTTTACGGTTCCTGGCCTT
TTGCTGGCCTTTTGCTCACATGTGAGGGCCTATTTCCCATGATTCCTTCATATTTGCATATACGATACAA
GGCTGTTAGAGAGATAATTGGAATTAATTTGACTGTAAACACAAAGATATTAGTACAAAATACGTGACGT
AGAAAGTAATAATTTCTTGGGTAGTTTGCAGTTTTAAAATTATGTTTTAAAATGGACTATCATATGCTTA
CCGTAACTTGAAAGTATTTCGATTTCTTGGCTTTATATATCTTGTGGAAAGGACGAAACACCGCAGCAGC
GGCTTCACAGGAGTTTTAGAGCTAGAAATAGCAAGTTAAAATAAGGCTAGTCCGTTATCAACTTGAAAAA
GTGGCACCGAGTCGGTGCTTTTTTGTTTTAGAGCTAGAAATAGCAAGTTAAAATAAGGCTAGTCCGTTTT
TAGCGCGTGCGCCAATTCTGCAGACAAATGGCTCTAGACATGTGAGGGCCTATTTCCCATGATTCCTTCA
TATTTGCATATACGATACAAGGCTGTTAGAGAGATAATTGGAATTAATTTGACTGTAAACACAAAGATAT
TAGTACAAAATACGTGACGTAGAAAGTAATAATTTCTTGGGTAGTTTGCAGTTTTAAAATTATGTTTTAA
AATGGACTATCATATGCTTACCGTAACTTGAAAGTATTTCGATTTCTTGGCTTTATATATCTTGTGGAAA
GGACGAAACACCGCTCCTCGTCCACGTCCTCGGGTTTTAGAGCTAGAAATAGCAAGTTAAAATAAGGCTA
GTCCGTTATCAACTTGAAAAAGTGGCACCGAGTCGGTGC
Features (pLannotate 1.2.2; 23 found; start..end, strand, type, name):
      7..50      +  misc_RNA       gRNA scaffold (fragment): guide RNA scaffold for the Streptococcus pyogenes CRISPR/Cas9 system
    267..478     +  promoter       EF-1α core promoter: core promoter for human elongation factor EF-1α
    479..592     +  intron         EF-1α intron A (fragment): intron upstream of the start codon of human EF-1α
   1218..1421    +  intron         EF-1α intron A: truncated intron upstream of the start codon of human EF-1α
   1562..3163    +  CDS            Cas9(N): N-terminal portion of Streptococcus pyogenes Cas9 (Zetsche et al., 2015)
   3164..5662    +  CDS            Cas9(C): C-terminal portion of Streptococcus pyogenes Cas9 (Zetsche et al., 2015)
   5663..5710    +  CDS            nucleoplasmin NLS: bipartite nuclear localization signal from nucleoplasmin
   5780..6156    +  CDS            H2B (fragment): human histone H2B; HIST1H2BB
   6176..6883    +  CDS            mCherry: mCherry is a basic (constitutively fluorescent) red fluorescent protein published in 2004, derived from Discosoma sp.. It is reported to be a very rapidly-maturing monomer with low acid sensitivity.
   6917..7028    +  polyA_signal   bGH poly(A) signal: bovine growth hormone polyadenylation signal
   7133..7273    +  repeat_region  AAV2 ITR: inverted terminal repeat of adeno-associated virus serotype 2 inverted
   7278..7329    -  misc_feature   bom (fragment): basis of mobility region from pBR322
   7348..7803    +  rep_origin     f1 ori (sequence partly withheld): f1 bacteriophage origin of replication; arrow indicates direction of (+) strand synthesis
   7804..7853    -  misc_feature   bom (fragment): basis of mobility region from pBR322
   7955..7990    -  CDS            rop (fragment): Rop protein, which maintains plasmids at low copy number; rop
   8085..8189    +  promoter       AmpR promoter: bla
   8190..9050    +  CDS            AmpR: β-lactamase; bla; confers resistance to ampicillin, carbenicillin, and related antibiotics
   9221..9809    +  rep_origin     ori: high-copy-number ColE1/pMB1/pBR322/pUC origin of replication
   9871..10111   +  promoter       U6 promoter: RNA polymerase III promoter for human U6 snRNA
  10140..10215   +  misc_RNA       gRNA scaffold: guide RNA scaffold for the Streptococcus pyogenes CRISPR/Cas9 system
  10222..10265   +  misc_RNA       gRNA scaffold (fragment): guide RNA scaffold for the Streptococcus pyogenes CRISPR/Cas9 system
  10311..10551   +  promoter       U6 promoter: RNA polymerase III promoter for human U6 snRNA
  10581..10656   +  misc_RNA       gRNA scaffold: guide RNA scaffold for the Streptococcus pyogenes CRISPR/Cas9 system
