[The description below was written by a language model from this plasmid's Addgene catalogue record and pLannotate feature annotations shown in this document.]
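Description:
pX458-Ef1a-Cas9-H2B-mCherry (dual gRNA: Olig2 x2) is an all-in-one mammalian CRISPR/Cas9 expression plasmid of about 10.7 kb, derived from the PX458 backbone and designed to disrupt or delete part of the mouse Olig2 gene. It is propagated in E. coli as a high-copy plasmid through a ColE1/pUC-type origin and selected with ampicillin via the β-lactamase gene. An f1 phage origin and a single annotated AAV2 inverted terminal repeat are also present as backbone carry-overs, along with small fragments of bom and rop.

The payload has two parts. Two tandem human U6 RNA polymerase III promoters each drive a guide RNA built on the S. pyogenes gRNA scaffold, giving two independent guides against Olig2. Using two guides at one locus can raise knockout efficiency or excise the intervening segment, although the record does not state which outcome was intended. Separately, the human EF-1α core promoter with portions of its intron A drives human codon-optimised SpCas9, which is annotated as contiguous N- and C-terminal portions that together form the full coding sequence and carries a C-terminal nucleoplasmin nuclear localisation signal. Downstream in the same transcription unit lies a histone H2B–mCherry fusion, terminated by the bovine growth hormone polyadenylation signal. The short unannotated gap between the NLS and H2B is not characterised in the feature table, so the linking element (a 2A peptide in the parental PX458) cannot be confirmed. H2B–mCherry gives a nuclear red signal that serves as the only eukaryotic marker, letting transfected or electroporated cells be identified or sorted. The associated work concerns transcriptional regulation in the developing mouse retina.
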