Addgene plasmid #171101: pX458-Ef1a-Cas9-H2B-mCherry (dual gRNA: Olig2 x2)
Purpose: CRISPR/Cas9 expressing plasmid containing two gRNAs targeting mouse Olig2.
Depositing lab: Joseph Brzezinski. Depositing organization: University of Colorado Denver and Anschutz Medical Campus. Publication: Initiation of Otx2 expression in the developing mouse retina requires a unique enhancer and either Ascl1 or Neurog2 activity. Kaufman ML, Goodson NB, Park KU, Schwanke M, Office E, Schneider SR, Abraham J, Hensley A, Jones KL, Brzezinski JA. Development. 2021 Jun 15;148(12). pii: 269198. doi: 10.1242/dev.199399. Epub 2021 Jun 18. PubMed 34143204.
Backbone
  Vector backbone: PX458
  Backbone manufacturer: Feng Zhang (Addgene plasmid # 48138)
  Vector type: CRISPR
  Selectable markers: mCherry
Growth in bacteria
  Bacterial resistance: Ampicillin, 100 μg/mL
  Growth temperature: 37°C
  Growth strain: NEB Stable
  Copy number: High Copy
Gene/Insert
  Gene/Insert name: hSpCas9
  gRNA/shRNA sequence: Olig2 gRNA1: GCAGCAGCGGCTTCACAGGA; Olig2 gRNA2: CTCCTCGTCCACGTCCTCGG
  Species: M. musculus (mouse); S. pyogenes
  Entrez Gene: Olig2 (a.k.a. Bhlhb1, Olg-2, Oligo2, RK17, bHLHe19)
  Promoter: Ef1a
  Cloning method: Gateway Cloning
Terms and licenses: Academic/Nonprofit Terms; Industry Terms: Not Available to Industry
How to cite: pX458-Ef1a-Cas9-H2B-mCherry (dual gRNA: Olig2 x2) was a gift from Joseph Brzezinski (Addgene plasmid # 171101 ; http://n2t.net/addgene:171101 ; RRID:Addgene_171101)
